Addgene plasmid #77585: KIAA1804 gRNA (BRDN0001145844)
Purpose: 3rd generation lentiviral gRNA plasmid targeting human KIAA1804
Depositing lab: John Doench & David Root. Depositing organization: Broad Institute. Publication: Optimized sgRNA design to maximize activity and minimize off-target effects of CRISPR-Cas9. Doench JG, Fusi N, Sullender M, Hegde M, Vaimberg EW, Donovan KF, Smith I, Tothova Z, Wilen C, Orchard R, Virgin HW, Listgarten J, Root DE. Nat Biotechnol. 2016 Jan 18. doi: 10.1038/nbt.3437. PubMed 26780180.
Backbone
  Vector backbone: lentiGuide-Puro
  Backbone manufacturer: Zhang Lab (Addgene plasmid # 52963)
  Vector type: Mammalian Expression, Lentiviral, CRISPR
  Selectable markers: Puromycin
Growth in bacteria
  Bacterial resistance: Ampicillin, 100 μg/mL
  Growth temperature: 37°C
  Growth strain: DH5alpha
  Copy number: High Copy
Gene/Insert
  Gene/Insert name: KIAA1804 (alt names: KIAA1804; NM_032435.2)
  gRNA/shRNA sequence: CAAACGATGGACGAATATGA
  Species: H. sapiens (human)
  Promoter: hU6
  Cloning method: Unknown
  Sequencing primers: 5′ U6-F; 3′ pS2-R
Terms and licenses: Academic/Nonprofit Terms; Industry Terms: Not Available to Industry
Depositor comments: The gRNA was designed to target the following Genbank reference sequence(s): NM_032435.2. Note that this plasmid does NOT contain Cas9. It should be used in conjunction with lentiCas9-Blast (Addgene #52962) or otherwise with cell lines already expressing Cas9. Browse the full kinome gRNA library at http://www.addgene.org/pooled-library/broadgpp-human-kinome/ or visit http://www.broadinstitute.org/rnai/public/ for detailed protocols and information.
How to cite: KIAA1804 gRNA (BRDN0001145844) was a gift from John Doench & David Root (Addgene plasmid # 77585 ; http://n2t.net/addgene:77585 ; RRID:Addgene_77585)
