[The description below was written by a language model from this plasmid's Addgene catalogue record and pLannotate feature annotations shown in this document.]
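Description:
KIAA1804 gRNA (BRDN0001145844) is a third-generation lentiviral CRISPR guide plasmid built on the lentiGuide-Puro backbone and designed to deliver a single guide RNA against the human KIAA1804 gene into mammalian cells. In bacteria it is maintained through a high-copy ColE1/pUC-type origin and selected with ampicillin via the β-lactamase gene. The backbone also retains an f1 origin, an SV40 origin and poly(A) signal, and remnants of lac and phage-promoter cloning elements that play no part in the payload.

The lentiviral portion begins with an RSV promoter fused to a truncated HIV-1 5' LTR, which makes genomic RNA production in packaging cells independent of Tat. It is followed by the Ψ packaging signal with a partial gag sequence and the Rev response element for Rev-dependent nuclear export. It ends with a U3-deleted, self-inactivating 3' LTR. Between the LTRs are two expression units. A human U6 RNA polymerase III promoter drives the KIAA1804-specific spacer joined to the Streptococcus pyogenes Cas9 guide scaffold. After a central polypurine tract, which aids nuclear import of the viral genome, an EF-1α promoter with its first intron drives the puromycin N-acetyltransferase gene. This marker allows selection of transduced cells, and a downstream WPRE enhances transcript expression.

The plasmid does not encode Cas9, so it must be paired with a separate Cas9 vector or used in cells that already express the nuclease. It is an individual clone associated with a human kinome guide library and is intended for Cas9-mediated knockout of KIAA1804, either by lentiviral transduction or by direct transfection.
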