Features (pLannotate 1.2.2; 29 found; start..end, strand, type, name):
     14..80      +  CDS            small t antigen (fragment): SV40 (simian virus 40) small t antigen
    106..317     +  promoter       EF-1α core promoter: core promoter for human elongation factor EF-1α
    318..1256    +  intron         EF-1α intron A: intron upstream of the start codon of human EF-1α
   1278..1877    +  CDS            PuroR (fragment): puromycin N-acetyltransferase; pac from Streptomyces; confers resistance to puromycin
   1893..2481    +  misc_feature   WPRE: woodchuck hepatitis virus posttranscriptional regulatory element
   2532..2551    +  misc_feature   cPPT/CTS (fragment): central polypurine tract and central termination sequence of HIV-1
   2553..2786    +  LTR            3' LTR (ΔU3): self-inactivating 3' long terminal repeat (LTR) from HIV-1
   2864..2985    +  polyA_signal   SV40 poly(A) signal: SV40 polyadenylation signal
   3025..3160    +  rep_origin     SV40 ori: SV40 origin of replication
   3181..3199    -  promoter       T7 promoter: promoter for bacteriophage T7 RNA polymerase
   3207..3362    +  CDS            lacZα (fragment): LacZα fragment of β-galactosidase; lacZ fragment
   3367..3795    +  rep_origin     f1 ori (sequence partly withheld): f1 bacteriophage origin of replication; arrow indicates direction of (+) strand synthesis
   3848..3952    +  promoter       AmpR promoter: bla
   3953..4813    +  CDS            AmpR: β-lactamase; bla; confers resistance to ampicillin, carbenicillin, and related antibiotics
   4984..5572    +  rep_origin     ori: high-copy-number ColE1/pMB1/pBR322/pUC origin of replication
   5755..5847    +  CDS            lacI (fragment): lac repressor; lacI; The lac repressor binds to the lac operator to inhibit transcription in E. coli. This inhibition can be relieved by adding lactose or isopropyl-β-D-thiogalactopyranoside (IPTG).
   5860..5881    +  protein_bind   CAP binding site: CAP binding activates transcription in the presence of cAMP. E. coli catabolite activator protein
   5896..5926    +  promoter       lac promoter: promoter for the E. coli lac operon
   5934..5950    +  protein_bind   lac operator: The lac repressor binds to the lac operator to inhibit transcription in E. coli. This inhibition can be relieved by adding lactose or isopropyl-β-D-thiogalactopyranoside (IPTG). lac repressor encoded by lacI
   5995..6013    +  promoter       T3 promoter: promoter for bacteriophage T3 RNA polymerase
   6041..6267    +  promoter       RSV promoter: Rous sarcoma virus enhancer/promoter
   6268..6448    +  LTR            5' LTR (truncated): truncated 5' long terminal repeat (LTR) from HIV-1
   6495..6620    +  misc_feature   HIV-1 Ψ: packaging signal of human immunodeficiency virus type 1
   6604..6967    +  CDS            HIV-1 gag (fragment): gag protein from human immunodeficiency virus 1; gag
   7113..7346    +  misc_feature   RRE: The Rev response element (RRE) of HIV-1 allows for Rev-dependent mRNA export from the nucleus to the cytoplasm.
   7723..7749    +  CDS            Rev (fragment): human immunodeficiency virus 1 (HIV-1) Rev protein; rev; enhances nuclear export of unspliced and incompletely spliced viral mRNAs
   7753..7993    +  promoter       U6 promoter: RNA polymerase III promoter for human U6 snRNA
   8023..8098    +  misc_RNA       gRNA scaffold: guide RNA scaffold for the Streptococcus pyogenes CRISPR/Cas9 system
   8154..8271    +  misc_feature   cPPT/CTS: central polypurine tract and central termination sequence of HIV-1
>Addgene plasmid #77585 | KIAA1804 gRNA (BRDN0001145844) | addgene full sequence | sequence record 188048 | Addgene Assembled Sequence
CCCGGGTGCAAAGATGGATAAAGTTTTAAACAGAGAGGAATCTTTGCAGCTAATGGACCTTCTAGGTCTT
GAAAGGAGTGGGAATTGGCTCCGGTGCCCGTCAGTGGGCAGAGCGCACATCGCCCACAGTCCCCGAGAAG
TTGGGGGGAGGGGTCGGCAATTGATCCGGTGCCTAGAGAAGGTGGCGCGGGGTAAACTGGGAAAGTGATG
TCGTGTACTGGCTCCGCCTTTTTCCCGAGGGTGGGGGAGAACCGTATATAAGTGCAGTAGTCGCCGTGAA
CGTTCTTTTTCGCAACGGGTTTGCCGCCAGAACACAGGTAAGTGCCGTGTGTGGTTCCCGCGGGCCTGGC
CTCTTTACGGGTTATGGCCCTTGCGTGCCTTGAATTACTTCCACCTGGCTGCAGTACGTGATTCTTGATC
CCGAGCTTCGGGTTGGAAGTGGGTGGGAGAGTTCGAGGCCTTGCGCTTAAGGAGCCCCTTCGCCTCGTGC
TTGAGTTGAGGCCTGGCCTGGGCGCTGGGGCCGCCGCGTGCGAATCTGGTGGCACCTTCGCGCCTGTCTC
GCTGCTTTCGATAAGTCTCTAGCCATTTAAAATTTTTGATGACCTGCTGCGACGCTTTTTTTCTGGCAAG
ATAGTCTTGTAAATGCGGGCCAAGATCTGCACACTGGTATTTCGGTTTTTGGGGCCGCGGGCGGCGACGG
GGCCCGTGCGTCCCAGCGCACATGTTCGGCGAGGCGGGGCCTGCGAGCGCGGCCACCGAGAATCGGACGG
GGGTAGTCTCAAGCTGGCCGGCCTGCTCTGGTGCCTGGCCTCGCGCCGCCGTGTATCGCCCCGCCCTGGG
CGGCAAGGCTGGCCCGGTCGGCACCAGTTGCGTGAGCGGAAAGATGGCCGCTTCCCGGCCCTGCTGCAGG
GAGCTCAAAATGGAGGACGCGGCGCTCGGGAGAGCGGGCGGGTGAGTCACCCACACAAAGGAAAAGGGCC
TTTCCGTCCTCAGCCGTCGCTTCATGTGACTCCACGGAGTACCGGGCGCCGTCCAGGCACCTCGATTAGT
TCTCGAGCTTTTGGAGTACGTCGTCTTTAGGTTGGGGGGAGGGGTTTTATGCGATGGAGTTTCCCCACAC
TGAGTGGGTGGAGACTGAAGTTAGGCCAGCTTGGCACTTGATGTAATTCTCCTTGGAATTTGCCCTTTTT
GAGTTTGGATCTTGGTTCATTCTCAAGCCTCAGACAGTGGTTCAAAGTTTTTTTCTTCCATTTCAGGTGT
CGTGACGTACGGCCACCATGACCGAGTACAAGCCCACGGTGCGCCTCGCCACCCGCGACGACGTCCCCAG
GGCCGTACGCACCCTCGCCGCCGCGTTCGCCGACTACCCCGCCACGCGCCACACCGTCGATCCGGACCGC
CACATCGAGCGGGTCACCGAGCTGCAAGAACTCTTCCTCACGCGCGTCGGGCTCGACATCGGCAAGGTGT
GGGTCGCGGACGACGGCGCCGCCGTGGCGGTCTGGACCACGCCGGAGAGCGTCGAAGCGGGGGCGGTGTT
CGCCGAGATCGGCCCGCGCATGGCCGAGTTGAGCGGTTCCCGGCTGGCCGCGCAGCAACAGATGGAAGGC
CTCCTGGCGCCGCACCGGCCCAAGGAGCCCGCGTGGTTCCTGGCCACCGTCGGAGTCTCGCCCGACCACC
AGGGCAAGGGTCTGGGCAGCGCCGTCGTGCTCCCCGGAGTGGAGGCGGCCGAGCGCGCCGGGGTGCCCGC
CTTCCTGGAGACCTCCGCGCCCCGCAACCTCCCCTTCTACGAGCGGCTCGGCTTCACCGTCACCGCCGAC
GTCGAGGTGCCCGAAGGACCGCGCACCTGGTGCATGACCCGCAAGCCCGGTGCCTGAACGCGTTAAGTCG
ACAATCAACCTCTGGATTACAAAATTTGTGAAAGATTGACTGGTATTCTTAACTATGTTGCTCCTTTTAC
GCTATGTGGATACGCTGCTTTAATGCCTTTGTATCATGCTATTGCTTCCCGTATGGCTTTCATTTTCTCC
TCCTTGTATAAATCCTGGTTGCTGTCTCTTTATGAGGAGTTGTGGCCCGTTGTCAGGCAACGTGGCGTGG
TGTGCACTGTGTTTGCTGACGCAACCCCCACTGGTTGGGGCATTGCCACCACCTGTCAGCTCCTTTCCGG
GACTTTCGCTTTCCCCCTCCCTATTGCCACGGCGGAACTCATCGCCGCCTGCCTTGCCCGCTGCTGGACA
GGGGCTCGGCTGTTGGGCACTGACAATTCCGTGGTGTTGTCGGGGAAATCATCGTCCTTTCCTTGGCTGC
TCGCCTGTGTTGCCACCTGGATTCTGCGCGGGACGTCCTTCTGCTACGTCCCTTCGGCCCTCAATCCAGC
GGACCTTCCTTCCCGCGGCCTGCTGCCGGCTCTGCGGCCTCTTCCGCGTCTTCGCCTTCGCCCTCAGACG
AGTCGGATCTCCCTTTGGGCCGCCTCCCCGCGTCGACTTTAAGACCAATGACTTACAAGGCAGCTGTAGA
TCTTAGCCACTTTTTAAAAGAAAAGGGGGGACTGGAAGGGCTAATTCACTCCCAACGAAGACAAGATCTG
CTTTTTGCTTGTACTGGGTCTCTCTGGTTAGACCAGATCTGAGCCTGGGAGCTCTCTGGCTAACTAGGGA
ACCCACTGCTTAAGCCTCAATAAAGCTTGCCTTGAGTGCTTCAAGTAGTGTGTGCCCGTCTGTTGTGTGA
CTCTGGTAACTAGAGATCCCTCAGACCCTTTTAGTCAGTGTGGAAAATCTCTAGCAGTACGTATAGTAGT
TCATGTCATCTTATTATTCAGTATTTATAACTTGCAAAGAAATGAATATCAGAGAGTGAGAGGAACTTGT
TTATTGCAGCTTATAATGGTTACAAATAAAGCAATAGCATCACAAATTTCACAAATAAAGCATTTTTTTC
ACTGCATTCTAGTTGTGGTTTGTCCAAACTCATCAATGTATCTTATCATGTCTGGCTCTAGCTATCCCGC
CCCTAACTCCGCCCATCCCGCCCCTAACTCCGCCCAGTTCCGCCCATTCTCCGCCCCATGGCTGACTAAT
TTTTTTTATTTATGCAGAGGCCGAGGCCGCCTCGGCCTCTGAGCTATTCCAGAAGTAGTGAGGAGGCTTT
TTTGGAGGCCTAGGGACGTACCCAATTCGCCCTATAGTGAGTCGTATTACGCGCGCTCACTGGCCGTCGT
TTTACAACGTCGTGACTGGGAAAACCCTGGCGTTACCCAACTTAATCGCCTTGCAGCACATCCCCCTTTC
GCCAGCTGGCGTAATAGCGAAGAGGCCCGCACCGATCGCCCTTCCCAACAGTTGCGCAGCCTGAATGGCG
AATGGG
[124 nt withheld, positions 3367-3490]
C
[91 nt withheld, positions 3492-3582]
A
[49 nt withheld, positions 3584-3632]
CCTTTGACGTTGGAGTCCACGTTCTTT
[37 nt withheld, positions 3660-3696]
ACCCTATCTCGGTCTATTCTTTTGATTTATAAGGGATTTTGCCGATTTCGGCCTATTGGTTAAAAAATGA
GCTGATTTAACAAAAATTTAACGCGAATTTTAACAAAATATTAACGCTTACAATTTAGGTGGCACTTTTC
GGGGAAATGTGCGCGGAACCCCTATTTGTTTATTTTTCTAAATACATTCAAATATGTATCCGCTCATGAG
ACAATAACCCTGATAAATGCTTCAATAATATTGAAAAAGGAAGAGTATGAGTATTCAACATTTCCGTGTC
GCCCTTATTCCCTTTTTTGCGGCATTTTGCCTTCCTGTTTTTGCTCACCCAGAAACGCTGGTGAAAGTAA
AAGATGCTGAAGATCAGTTGGGTGCACGAGTGGGTTACATCGAACTGGATCTCAACAGCGGTAAGATCCT
TGAGAGTTTTCGCCCCGAAGAACGTTTTCCAATGATGAGCACTTTTAAAGTTCTGCTATGTGGCGCGGTA
TTATCCCGTATTGACGCCGGGCAAGAGCAACTCGGTCGCCGCATACACTATTCTCAGAATGACTTGGTTG
AGTACTCACCAGTCACAGAAAAGCATCTTACGGATGGCATGACAGTAAGAGAATTATGCAGTGCTGCCAT
AACCATGAGTGATAACACTGCGGCCAACTTACTTCTGACAACGATCGGAGGACCGAAGGAGCTAACCGCT
TTTTTGCACAACATGGGGGATCATGTAACTCGCCTTGATCGTTGGGAACCGGAGCTGAATGAAGCCATAC
CAAACGACGAGCGTGACACCACGATGCCTGTAGCAATGGCAACAACGTTGCGCAAACTATTAACTGGCGA
ACTACTTACTCTAGCTTCCCGGCAACAATTAATAGACTGGATGGAGGCGGATAAAGTTGCAGGACCACTT
CTGCGCTCGGCCCTTCCGGCTGGCTGGTTTATTGCTGATAAATCTGGAGCCGGTGAGCGTGGGTCTCGCG
GTATCATTGCAGCACTGGGGCCAGATGGTAAGCCCTCCCGTATCGTAGTTATCTACACGACGGGGAGTCA
GGCAACTATGGATGAACGAAATAGACAGATCGCTGAGATAGGTGCCTCACTGATTAAGCATTGGTAACTG
TCAGACCAAGTTTACTCATATATACTTTAGATTGATTTAAAACTTCATTTTTAATTTAAAAGGATCTAGG
TGAAGATCCTTTTTGATAATCTCATGACCAAAATCCCTTAACGTGAGTTTTCGTTCCACTGAGCGTCAGA
CCCCGTAGAAAAGATCAAAGGATCTTCTTGAGATCCTTTTTTTCTGCGCGTAATCTGCTGCTTGCAAACA
AAAAAACCACCGCTACCAGCGGTGGTTTGTTTGCCGGATCAAGAGCTACCAACTCTTTTTCCGAAGGTAA
CTGGCTTCAGCAGAGCGCAGATACCAAATACTGTTCTTCTAGTGTAGCCGTAGTTAGGCCACCACTTCAA
GAACTCTGTAGCACCGCCTACATACCTCGCTCTGCTAATCCTGTTACCAGTGGCTGCTGCCAGTGGCGAT
AAGTCGTGTCTTACCGGGTTGGACTCAAGACGATAGTTACCGGATAAGGCGCAGCGGTCGGGCTGAACGG
GGGGTTCGTGCACACAGCCCAGCTTGGAGCGAACGACCTACACCGAACTGAGATACCTACAGCGTGAGCT
ATGAGAAAGCGCCACGCTTCCCGAAGGGAGAAAGGCGGACAGGTATCCGGTAAGCGGCAGGGTCGGAACA
GGAGAGCGCACGAGGGAGCTTCCAGGGGGAAACGCCTGGTATCTTTATAGTCCTGTCGGGTTTCGCCACC
TCTGACTTGAGCGTCGATTTTTGTGATGCTCGTCAGGGGGGCGGAGCCTATGGAAAAACGCCAGCAACGC
GGCCTTTTTACGGTTCCTGGCCTTTTGCTGGCCTTTTGCTCACATGTTCTTTCCTGCGTTATCCCCTGAT
TCTGTGGATAACCGTATTACCGCCTTTGAGTGAGCTGATACCGCTCGCCGCAGCCGAACGACCGAGCGCA
GCGAGTCAGTGAGCGAGGAAGCGGAAGAGCGCCCAATACGCAAACCGCCTCTCCCCGCGCGTTGGCCGAT
TCATTAATGCAGCTGGCACGACAGGTTTCCCGACTGGAAAGCGGGCAGTGAGCGCAACGCAATTAATGTG
AGTTAGCTCACTCATTAGGCACCCCAGGCTTTACACTTTATGCTTCCGGCTCGTATGTTGTGTGGAATTG
TGAGCGGATAACAATTTCACACAGGAAACAGCTATGACCATGATTACGCCAAGCGCGCAATTAACCCTCA
CTAAAGGGAACAAAAGCTGGAGCTGCAAGCTTAATGTAGTCTTATGCAATACTCTTGTAGTCTTGCAACA
TGGTAACGATGAGTTAGCAACATGCCTTACAAGGAGAGAAAAAGCACCGTGCATGCCGATTGGTGGAAGT
AAGGTGGTACGATCGTGCCTTATTAGGAAGGCAACAGACGGGTCTGACATGGATTGGACGAACCACTGAA
TTGCCGCATTGCAGAGATATTGTATTTAAGTGCCTAGCTCGATACATAAACGGGTCTCTCTGGTTAGACC
AGATCTGAGCCTGGGAGCTCTCTGGCTAACTAGGGAACCCACTGCTTAAGCCTCAATAAAGCTTGCCTTG
AGTGCTTCAAGTAGTGTGTGCCCGTCTGTTGTGTGACTCTGGTAACTAGAGATCCCTCAGACCCTTTTAG
TCAGTGTGGAAAATCTCTAGCAGTGGCGCCCGAACAGGGACTTGAAAGCGAAAGGGAAACCAGAGGAGCT
CTCTCGACGCAGGACTCGGCTTGCTGAAGCGCGCACGGCAAGAGGCGAGGGGCGGCGACTGGTGAGTACG
CCAAAAATTTTGACTAGCGGAGGCTAGAAGGAGAGAGATGGGTGCGAGAGCGTCAGTATTAAGCGGGGGA
GAATTAGATCGCGATGGGAAAAAATTCGGTTAAGGCCAGGGGGAAAGAAAAAATATAAATTAAAACATAT
AGTATGGGCAAGCAGGGAGCTAGAACGATTCGCAGTTAATCCTGGCCTGTTAGAAACATCAGAAGGCTGT
AGACAAATACTGGGACAGCTACAACCATCCCTTCAGACAGGATCAGAAGAACTTAGATCATTATATAATA
CAGTAGCAACCCTCTATTGTGTGCATCAAAGGATAGAGATAAAAGACACCAAGGAAGCTTTAGACAAGAT
AGAGGAAGAGCAAAACAAAAGTAAGACCACCGCACAGCAAGCGGCCGCTGATCTTCAGACCTGGAGGAGG
AGATATGAGGGACAATTGGAGAAGTGAATTATATAAATATAAAGTAGTAAAAATTGAACCATTAGGAGTA
GCACCCACCAAGGCAAAGAGAAGAGTGGTGCAGAGAGAAAAAAGAGCAGTGGGAATAGGAGCTTTGTTCC
TTGGGTTCTTGGGAGCAGCAGGAAGCACTATGGGCGCAGCGTCAATGACGCTGACGGTACAGGCCAGACA
ATTATTGTCTGGTATAGTGCAGCAGCAGAACAATTTGCTGAGGGCTATTGAGGCGCAACAGCATCTGTTG
CAACTCACAGTCTGGGGCATCAAGCAGCTCCAGGCAAGAATCCTGGCTGTGGAAAGATACCTAAAGGATC
AACAGCTCCTGGGGATTTGGGGTTGCTCTGGAAAACTCATTTGCACCACTGCTGTGCCTTGGAATGCTAG
TTGGAGTAATAAATCTCTGGAACAGATTTGGAATCACACGACCTGGATGGAGTGGGACAGAGAAATTAAC
AATTACACAAGCTTAATACACTCCTTAATTGAAGAATCGCAAAACCAGCAAGAAAAGAATGAACAAGAAT
TATTGGAATTAGATAAATGGGCAAGTTTGTGGAATTGGTTTAACATAACAAATTGGCTGTGGTATATAAA
ATTATTCATAATGATAGTAGGAGGCTTGGTAGGTTTAAGAATAGTTTTTGCTGTACTTTCTATAGTGAAT
AGAGTTAGGCAGGGATATTCACCATTATCGTTTCAGACCCACCTCCCAACCCCGAGGGGACCCAGAGAGG
GCCTATTTCCCATGATTCCTTCATATTTGCATATACGATACAAGGCTGTTAGAGAGATAATTAGAATTAA
TTTGACTGTAAACACAAAGATATTAGTACAAAATACGTGACGTAGAAAGTAATAATTTCTTGGGTAGTTT
GCAGTTTTAAAATTATGTTTTAAAATGGACTATCATATGCTTACCGTAACTTGAAAGTATTTCGATTTCT
TGGCTTTATATATCTTGTGGAAAGGACGAAACACCGCAAACGATGGACGAATATGAGTTTTAGAGCTAGA
AATAGCAAGTTAAAATAAGGCTAGTCCGTTATCAACTTGAAAAAGTGGCACCGAGTCGGTGCTTTTTTAA
GCTTGGCGTAACTAGATCTTGAGACAAATGGCAGTATTCATCCACAATTTTAAAAGAAAAGGGGGGATTG
GGGGGTACAGTGCAGGGGAAAGAATAGTAGACATAATAGCAACAGACATACAAACTAAAGAATTACAAAA
ACAAATTACAAAAATTCAAAATTTTCGGGTTTATTACAGGGACAGCAGAGATCCACTTTGGCGCCGGCTC
GAGGGGG
