>Addgene plasmid #77585 | KIAA1804 gRNA (BRDN0001145844) | depositor partial sequence | sequence record 145045 | Target Sequence
CAAACGATGGACGAATATGA
