>Addgene plasmid #77585 | KIAA1804 gRNA (BRDN0001145844) | addgene partial sequence | sequence record 188047 | hU6-F
AGAAAGTAATAATTTCTTGGGTAGTTTGCAGTTTTAAAATTATGTTTTAAAATGGACTATCATATGCTTA
CCGTAACTTGAAAGTATTTCGATTTCTTGGCTTTATATATCTTGTGGAAAGGACGAAACACCGCAAACGA
TGGACGAATATGAGTTTTAGAGCTAGAAATAGCAAGTTAAAATAAGGCTAGTCCGTTATCAACTTGAAAA
AGTGGCACCGAGTCGGTGCTTTTTTAAGCTTGGCGTAACTAGATCTTGAGACAAATGGCAGTATTCATCC
ACAATTTTAAAAGAAAAGGGGGGATTGGGGGGTACAGTGCAGGGGAAAGAATAGTAGACATAATAGCAAC
AGACATACAAACTAAAGAATTACAAAAACAAATTACAAAAATTCAAAATTTTCGGGTTTATTACAGGGAC
AGCAGAGATCCACTTTGGCGCCGGCTCGAGGGGGCCCGGGTGCAAAGATGGATAAAGTTTTAAACAGAGA
GGAATCTTTGCAGCTAATGGACCTTCTAGGTCTTGAAAGGAGTGGGAATTGGCTCCGGTGCCCGTCAGTG
GGCAGAGCGC
